>Addgene plasmid #182620 | pOME0291M | addgene full sequence | sequence record 367110 | Addgene NGS Result
GACGGATCGGGAGATCTCCCGATCCCCTATGGTGCACTCTCAGTACAATCTGCTCTGATGCCGCATAGTT
AAGCCAGTATCTGCTCCCTGCTTGTGTGTTGGAGGTCGCTGAGTAGTGCGCGAGCAAAATTTAAGCTACA
ACAAGGCAAGGCTTGACCGACAATTGCATGAAGAATCTGCTTAGGGTTAGGCGTTTTGCGCTGCTTCGCG
ATGTACGGGCCAGATATACGCGTTGACATTGATTATTGACTAGTTATTAATAGTAATCAATTACGGGGTC
ATTAGTTCATAGCCCATATATGGAGTTCCGCGTTACATAACTTACGGTAAATGGCCCGCCTGGCTGACCG
CCCAACGACCCCCGCCCATTGACGTCAATAATGACGTATGTTCCCATAGTAACGCCAATAGGGACTTTCC
ATTGACGTCAATGGGTGGAGTATTTACGGTAAACTGCCCACTTGGCAGTACATCAAGTGTATCATATGCC
AAGTACGCCCCCTATTGACGTCAATGACGGTAAATGGCCCGCCTGGCATTATGCCCAGTACATGACCTTA
TGGGACTTTCCTACTTGGCAGTACATCTACGTATTAGTCATCGCTATTACCATGGTGATGCGGTTTTGGC
AGTACATCAATGGGCGTGGATAGCGGTTTGACTCACGGGGATTTCCAAGTCTCCACCCCATTGACGTCAA
TGGGAGTTTGTTTTGGCACCAAAATCAACGGGACTTTCCAAAATGTCGTAACAACTCCGCCCCATTGACG
CAAATGGGCGGTAGGCGTGTACGGTGGGAGGTCTATATAAGCAGAGCTCTCTGGCTAACTAGAGAACCCA
CTGCTTACTGGCTTATCGAAATTAATACGACTCACTATAGGGAGACCCAAGCTGGCTAGCGTTTAAACGG
GCCCTCTAGACTCGAGCGGCCGCCACTGTGCTGGATATCTGCAGAATTCGGTAGCGGGCAAACCGCAAAG
GGCGTACCACAGTTTAATCACTGCGTGGGAGGGGGGCAGTGATACCCAAATGGGACTAAATCATTCATTT
TGACGGCGGGGGCGGGTGAGTAAAAAAATGGGACAATAAACGACATAAATGTAGATGCCTGGGGGAAAAC
CACTCTAACGGCACCAAGATTTATTGCAACACCAAAAGCCTGGGAAAGTCCCTGGTTTAGAAAATGCACA
ACGGTTCCATCGTAAACGACCTGGGCGTATCCAAAAACACCGTGGTCCAATACCAGAATACTCGCCCGAA
CTGGCCGTTCAAGGTCCGTAGGATTCACGAACTACATCTGGGAATCCCGTGATCCCTGATGGATCCAGTT
TGAGGGGGAATCAGTACTGCGGCACGGGTGCTCCAAACTCTCCGCATCTGTAGGCACAGCTGACGACCTG
CCTCCATCATATTAGTCGATCCGGAGTCATAAGATACATTGTTTACTTACGGGATCTCATGACGCCAAAT
CGATCAATATGACGGGCCAAGGTGGTCCGCCGCAACACCGGTGCCCGCCAAGCAGCGAACCTGGACCTCC
CCACAGTGTAAGACACTGGCGCTGCAACTGCAATCTGTGTGCAGCGACGGCAGGAGTCTTACACTATCGG
GTAATGTCCGTAACATCGACAACGCAACCAACCCTCAAACCCCTGGTTTAAAGATATTAACCACAGTGGC
GCCGTCGAGATCGGGACCTTCTAGACCTTCGAACGAAGTTACCGAGTCTAGCTGGGCCTGATGTCAATCG
CTTCATCTGGGTAATATTAGAATTAGAATTTAGACCAACTGCCTGAAAGCGCGGCCCTTGTGCGTCCACC
GTCGCCTACACAAAACGGGTTTGTGCTCCCAACGTCCTTTGTCCACGACGGCCCCTAATACATGTCGAAT
GTGGGTCAAAGGACATTAGCGGGCGTAGGCCGGCAGGACCCGTCGTGGCGTGGGACGCATTTGTTGGCGC
ATGAAAAAGGAGCAGGGGGGTGGGGGTGTAGGAAGGAGGGTGGGACGGTCAGGTTGGGCGAAGGTACCAA
GCTTAAGTTTAAACCGCTGATCAGCCTCGACTGTGCCTTCTAGTTGCCAGCCATCTGTTGTTTGCCCCTC
CCCCGTGCCTTCCTTGACCCTGGAAGGTGCCACTCCCACTGTCCTTTCCTAATAAAATGAGGAAATTGCA
TCGCATTGTCTGAGTAGGTGTCATTCTATTCTGGGGGGTGGGGTGGGGCAGGACAGCAAGGGGGAGGATT
GGGAAGACAATAGCAGGCATGCTGGGGATGCGGTGGGCTCTATGGCTTCTGAGGCGGAAAGAACCAGCTG
GGGCTCTAGGGGGTATCCCC
[124 nt withheld, positions 2331-2454]
C
[91 nt withheld, positions 2456-2546]
A
[49 nt withheld, positions 2548-2596]
CCTTTGACGTTGGAGTCCACGTTCTTT
[37 nt withheld, positions 2624-2660]
ACCCTATCTCGGTCTATTCTTTTGATTTATAAGGGATTTTGCCGATTTCGGCCTATTGGTTAAAAAATGA
GCTGATTTAACAAAAATTTAACGCGAATTAATTCTGTGGAATGTGTGTCAGTTAGGGTGTGGAAAGTCCC
CAGGCTCCCCAGCAGGCAGAAGTATGCAAAGCATGCATCTCAATTAGTCAGCAACCAGGTGTGGAAAGTC
CCCAGGCTCCCCAGCAGGCAGAAGTATGCAAAGCATGCATCTCAATTAGTCAGCAACCATAGTCCCGCCC
CTAACTCCGCCCATCCCGCCCCTAACTCCGCCCAGTTCCGCCCATTCTCCGCCCCATGGCTGACTAATTT
TTTTTATTTATGCAGAGGCCGAGGCCGCCTCTGCCTCTGAGCTATTCCAGAAGTAGTGAGGAGGCTTTTT
TGGAGGCCTAGGCTTTTGCAAAAAGCTCCCGGGAGCTTGTATATCCATTTTCGGATCTGATCAAGAGACA
GGATGAGGATCGTTTCGCATGATTGAACAAGATGGATTGCACGCAGGTTCTCCGGCCGCTTGGGTGGAGA
GGCTATTCGGCTATGACTGGGCACAACAGACAATCGGCTGCTCTGATGCCGCCGTGTTCCGGCTGTCAGC
GCAGGGGCGCCCGGTTCTTTTTGTCAAGACCGACCTGTCCGGTGCCCTGAATGAACTGCAGGACGAGGCA
GCGCGGCTATCGTGGCTGGCCACGACGGGCGTTCCTTGCGCAGCTGTGCTCGACGTTGTCACTGAAGCGG
GAAGGGACTGGCTGCTATTGGGCGAAGTGCCGGGGCAGGATCTCCTGTCATCTCACCTTGCTCCTGCCGA
GAAAGTATCCATCATGGCTGATGCAATGCGGCGGCTGCATACGCTTGATCCGGCTACCTGCCCATTCGAC
CACCAAGCGAAACATCGCATCGAGCGAGCACGTACTCGGATGGAAGCCGTTCTTGTCGATCAGGATGATC
TGGACGAAGAGCATCAGGGGCTCGCGCCAGCCGAACTGTTCGCCAGGCTCAAGGCGCGCATGCCCGACGG
CGAGGATCTCGTCGTGACCCATGGCGATGCCTGCTTGCCGAATATCATGGTGGAAAATGGCCGCTTTTCT
GGATTCATCGACTGTGGCCGGCTGGGTGTGGCGGACCGCTATCAGGACATAGCGTTGGCTACCCGTGATA
TTGCTGAAGAGCTTGGCGGCGAATGGGCTGACCGCTTCCTCGTGCTTTACGGTATCGCCGCTCCCGATTC
GCAGCGCATCGCCTTCTATCGCCTTCTTGACGAGTTCTTCTGAGCGGGACTCTGGGGTTCGAAATGACCG
ACCAAGCGACGCCCAACCTGCCATCACGAGATTTCGATTCCACCGCCGCCTTCTATGAAAGGTTGGGCTT
CGGAATCGTTTTCCGGGACGCCGGCTGGATGATCCTCCAGCGCGGGGATCTCATGCTGGAGTTCTTCGCC
CACCCCAACTTGTTTATTGCAGCTTATAATGGTTACAAATAAAGCAATAGCATCACAAATTTCACAAATA
AAGCATTTTTTTCACTGCATTCTAGTTGTGGTTTGTCCAAACTCATCAATGTATCTTATCATGTCTGTAT
ACCGTCGACCTCTAGCTAGAGCTTGGCGTAATCATGGTCATAGCTGTTTCCTGTGTGAAATTGTTATCCG
CTCACAATTCCACACAACATACGAGCCGGAAGCATAAAGTGTAAAGCCTGGGGTGCCTAATGAGTGAGCT
AACTCACATTAATTGCGTTGCGCTCACTGCCCGCTTTCCAGTCGGGAAACCTGTCGTGCCAGCTGCATTA
ATGAATCGGCCAACGCGCGGGGAGAGGCGGTTTGCGTATTGGGCGCTCTTCCGCTTCCTCGCTCACTGAC
TCGCTGCGCTCGGTCGTTCGGCTGCGGCGAGCGGTATCAGCTCACTCAAAGGCGGTAATACGGTTATCCA
CAGAATCAGGGGATAACGCAGGAAAGAACATGTGAGCAAAAGGCCAGCAAAAGGCCAGGAACCGTAAAAA
GGCCGCGTTGCTGGCGTTTTTCCATAGGCTCCGCCCCCCTGACGAGCATCACAAAAATCGACGCTCAAGT
CAGAGGTGGCGAAACCCGACAGGACTATAAAGATACCAGGCGTTTCCCCCTGGAAGCTCCCTCGTGCGCT
CTCCTGTTCCGACCCTGCCGCTTACCGGATACCTGTCCGCCTTTCTCCCTTCGGGAAGCGTGGCGCTTTC
TCATAGCTCACGCTGTAGGTATCTCAGTTCGGTGTAGGTCGTTCGCTCCAAGCTGGGCTGTGTGCACGAA
CCCCCCGTTCAGCCCGACCGCTGCGCCTTATCCGGTAACTATCGTCTTGAGTCCAACCCGGTAAGACACG
ACTTATCGCCACTGGCAGCAGCCACTGGTAACAGGATTAGCAGAGCGAGGTATGTAGGCGGTGCTACAGA
GTTCTTGAAGTGGTGGCCTAACTACGGCTACACTAGAAGAACAGTATTTGGTATCTGCGCTCTGCTGAAG
CCAGTTACCTTCGGAAAAAGAGTTGGTAGCTCTTGATCCGGCAAACAAACCACCGCTGGTAGCGGTGGTT
TTTTTGTTTGCAAGCAGCAGATTACGCGCAGAAAAAAAGGATCTCAAGAAGATCCTTTGATCTTTTCTAC
GGGGTCTGACGCTCAGTGGAACGAAAACTCACGTTAAGGGATTTTGGTCATGAGATTATCAAAAAGGATC
TTCACCTAGATCCTTTTAAATTAAAAATGAAGTTTTAAATCAATCTAAAGTATATATGAGTAAACTTGGT
CTGACAGTTACCAATGCTTAATCAGTGAGGCACCTATCTCAGCGATCTGTCTATTTCGTTCATCCATAGT
TGCCTGACTCCCCGTCGTGTAGATAACTACGATACGGGAGGGCTTACCATCTGGCCCCAGTGCTGCAATG
ATACCGCGAGACCCACGCTCACCGGCTCCAGATTTATCAGCAATAAACCAGCCAGCCGGAAGGGCCGAGC
GCAGAAGTGGTCCTGCAACTTTATCCGCCTCCATCCAGTCTATTAATTGTTGCCGGGAAGCTAGAGTAAG
TAGTTCGCCAGTTAATAGTTTGCGCAACGTTGTTGCCATTGCTACAGGCATCGTGGTGTCACGCTCGTCG
TTTGGTATGGCTTCATTCAGCTCCGGTTCCCAACGATCAAGGCGAGTTACATGATCCCCCATGTTGTGCA
AAAAAGCGGTTAGCTCCTTCGGTCCTCCGATCGTTGTCAGAAGTAAGTTGGCCGCAGTGTTATCACTCAT
GGTTATGGCAGCACTGCATAATTCTCTTACTGTCATGCCATCCGTAAGATGCTTTTCTGTGACTGGTGAG
TACTCAACCAAGTCATTCTGAGAATAGTGTATGCGGCGACCGAGTTGCTCTTGCCCGGCGTCAATACGGG
ATAATACCGCGCCACATAGCAGAACTTTAAAAGTGCTCATCATTGGAAAACGTTCTTCGGGGCGAAAACT
CTCAAGGATCTTACCGCTGTTGAGATCCAGTTCGATGTAACCCACTCGTGCACCCAACTGATCTTCAGCA
TCTTTTACTTTCACCAGCGTTTCTGGGTGAGCAAAAACAGGAAGGCAAAATGCCGCAAAAAAGGGAATAA
GGGCGACACGGAAATGTTGAATACTCATACTCTTCCTTTTTCAATATTATTGAAGCATTTATCAGGGTTA
TTGTCTCATGAGCGGATACATATTTGAATGTATTTAGAAAAATAAACAAATAGGGGTTCCGCGCACATTT
CCCCGAAAAGTGCCACCTGACGTC
Features (pLannotate 1.2.2; 19 found; start..end, strand, type, name):
     28..80      -  misc_feature   bom (fragment): basis of mobility region from pBR322
    235..614     +  enhancer       CMV enhancer: human cytomegalovirus immediate early enhancer
    615..818     +  promoter       CMV promoter: human cytomegalovirus (CMV) immediate early promoter
    814..847     +  LTR            5' LTR (truncated) (fragment): truncated 5' long terminal repeat (LTR) from HIV-1
    863..881     +  promoter       T7 promoter: promoter for bacteriophage T7 RNA polymerase
   2061..2285    +  polyA_signal   bGH poly(A) signal: bovine growth hormone polyadenylation signal
   2289..2310    +  promoter       SV40 promoter (fragment): SV40 enhancer and early promoter
   2331..2759    +  rep_origin     f1 ori (sequence partly withheld): f1 bacteriophage origin of replication; arrow indicates direction of (+) strand synthesis
   2773..3102    +  promoter       SV40 promoter: SV40 enhancer and early promoter
   3169..3963    +  CDS            NeoR/KanR: aminoglycoside phosphotransferase from Tn5; aph(3')-II (or nptII); confers resistance to neomycin, kanamycin, and G418 (Geneticin®)
   3984..4142    +  CDS            ble (fragment): BLE_KLEPN - Experimental evidence at protein level: Swiss-Prot protein existence level 1. Binding protein with a strong affinity to the bleomycin family of antibiotics. Binds to CL990; an antimitotic-antibiotic compound. From Klebsiella pneumoniae.
   4137..4258    +  polyA_signal   SV40 poly(A) signal: SV40 polyadenylation signal
   4331..4347    -  protein_bind   lac operator: The lac repressor binds to the lac operator to inhibit transcription in E. coli. This inhibition can be relieved by adding lactose or isopropyl-β-D-thiogalactopyranoside (IPTG). lac repressor encoded by lacI
   4355..4385    -  promoter       lac promoter: promoter for the E. coli lac operon
   4400..4421    -  protein_bind   CAP binding site: CAP binding activates transcription in the presence of cAMP. E. coli catabolite activator protein
   4434..4526    -  CDS            lacI (fragment): lac repressor; lacI; The lac repressor binds to the lac operator to inhibit transcription in E. coli. This inhibition can be relieved by adding lactose or isopropyl-β-D-thiogalactopyranoside (IPTG).
   4709..5297    -  rep_origin     ori: high-copy-number ColE1/pMB1/pBR322/pUC origin of replication
   5468..6328    -  CDS            AmpR: β-lactamase; bla; confers resistance to ampicillin, carbenicillin, and related antibiotics
   6329..6433    -  promoter       AmpR promoter: bla
