[The description below was written by a language model from this plasmid's Addgene catalogue record and pLannotate feature annotations shown in this document.]
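Description:
pOME0291M is a mammalian expression plasmid built on the pcDNA3.1(-) backbone, about 6.5 kb in total. It carries a 1,075 bp insert described as the reverse-sequence control for a Kaposi sarcoma-associated herpesvirus (KSHV) "Upstream Mir-SYN" construct. In bacteria it replicates from a high-copy ColE1/pUC-type origin and is selected with ampicillin through the β-lactamase gene and its native promoter. An f1 origin is also present, which allows single-stranded DNA production. Short lac promoter/operator, lacI, bom, ble and HIV-1 LTR matches in the feature table are fragments, most likely backbone remnants or incidental annotation hits rather than functional parts.

The expression cassette uses the human CMV immediate-early enhancer and promoter, followed by a T7 promoter and ending at the bovine growth hormone polyadenylation signal. The automated annotation finds no features between the T7 promoter and the bGH poly(A) signal. This gap is large enough to hold the stated insert, so that is presumably where the reversed KSHV sequence sits, although the table does not annotate it and the cloning method is recorded as unknown. A second cassette places NeoR/KanR under the SV40 early promoter with an SV40 poly(A) signal, which permits G418 selection of stably transfected mammalian cells. The depositor notes a G151V substitution in this marker that is not known to affect function.

The plasmid is intended as a negative control: it presents the KSHV microRNA-upstream synthetic sequence in reversed form, so effects seen with the matching forward construct can be attributed to its specific sequence rather than to the vector or insert length. The record does not define the exact viral region or the assays used.
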