Addgene plasmid #182620: pOME0291M
Purpose: Reverse sequence KSHV Upstream Mir-SYN Negative control
Depositing lab: Dirk Dittmer. Depositing organization: University of North Carolina at Chapel Hill.
Backbone
  Vector backbone: pcDNA3.1 (-)
  Vector type: Mammalian Expression
Growth in bacteria
  Bacterial resistance: Ampicillin, 100 μg/mL
  Growth temperature: 37°C
  Growth strain: DH5alpha
  Copy number: High Copy
Gene/Insert
  Gene/Insert name: KSHV Reverse Control for KSHV Upstream-Mir-Syn
  Species: Other
  Insert size (bp): 1075
  Cloning method: Unknown
Terms and licenses: Academic/Nonprofit Terms; Industry Terms: Not Available to Industry
Depositor comments: Please note, the plasmid contains a G151V mutation in NeoR/KanR. This mutation is not known to affect plasmid function.
How to cite: pOME0291M was a gift from Dirk Dittmer (Addgene plasmid # 182620 ; http://n2t.net/addgene:182620 ; RRID:Addgene_182620)
