>Addgene plasmid #182620 | pOME0291M | depositor partial sequence | sequence record 353541 | Insert
GAATTCGGTAGCGGGCAAACCGCAAAGGGCGTACCACAGTTTAATCACTGCGTGGGAGGGGGGCAGTGAT
ACCCAAATGGGACTAAATCATTCATTTTGACGGCGGGGGCGGGTGAGTAAAAAAATGGGACAATAAACGA
CATAAATGTAGATGCCTGGGGGAAAACCACTCTAACGGCACCAAGATTTATTGCAACACCAAAAGCCTGG
GAAAGTCCCTGGTTTAGAAAATGCACAACGGTTCCATCGTAAACGACCTGGGCGTATCCAAAAACACCGT
GGTCCAATACCAGAATACTCGCCCGAACTGGCCGTTCAAGGTCCGTAGGATTCACGAACTACATCTGGGA
ATCCCGTGATCCCTGATGGATCCAGTTTGAGGGGGAATCAGTACTGCGGCACGGGTGCTCCAAACTCTCC
GCATCTGTAGGCACAGCTGACGACCTGCCTCCATCATATTAGTCGATCCGGAGTCATAAGATACATTGTT
TACTTACGGGATCTCATGACGCCAAATCGATCAATATGACGGGCCAAGGTGGTCCGCCGCAACACCGGTG
CCCGCCAAGCAGCGAACCTGGACCTCCCCACAGTGTAAGACACTGGCGCTGCAACTGCAATCTGTGTGCA
GCGACGGCAGGAGTCTTACACTATCGGGTAATGTCCGTAACATCGACAACGCAACCAACCCTCAAACCCC
TGGTTTAAAGATATTAACCACAGTGGCGCCGTCGAGATCGGGACCTTCTAGACCTTCGAACGAAGTTACC
GAGTCTAGCTGGGCCTGATGTCAATCGCTTCATCTGGGTAATATTAGAATTAGAATTTAGACCAACTGCC
TGAAAGCGCGGCCCTTGTGCGTCCACCGTCGCCTACACAAAACGGGTTTGTGCTCCCAACGTCCTTTGTC
CACGACGGCCCCTAATACATGTCGAATGTGGGTCAAAGGACATTAGCGGGCGTAGGCCGGCAGGACCCGT
CGTGGCGTGGGACGCATTTGTTGGCGCATGAAAAAGGAGCAGGGGGGTGGGGGTGTAGGAAGGAGGGTGG
GACGGTCAGGTTGGGCGAAGGTACC
